>Addgene plasmid #229818 | pB-2x-lns-DEST (JDW 1206) | addgene full sequence | sequence record 478738 | Addgene NGS Result
TTGAGATCCTTTTTTTCTGCGCGTAATCTGCTGCTTGCAAACAAAAAAACCACCGCTACCAGCGGTGGTT
TGTTTGCCGGATCAAGAGCTACCAACTCTTTTTCCGAAGGTAACTGGCTTCAGCAGAGCGCAGATACCAA
ATACTGTTCTTCTAGTGTAGCCGTAGTTAGGCCACCACTTCAAGAACTCTGTAGCACCGCCTACATACCT
CGCTCTGCTAATCCTGTTACCAGTGGCTGCTGCCAGTGGCGATAAGTCGTGTCTTACCGGGTTGGACTCA
AGACGATAGTTACCGGATAAGGCGCAGCGGTCGGGCTGAACGGGGGGTTCGTGCACACAGCCCAGCTTGG
AGCGAACGACCTACACCGAACTGAGATACCTACAGCGTGAGCTATGAGAAAGCGCCACGCTTCCCGAAGG
GAGAAAGGCGGACAGGTATCCGGTAAGCGGCAGGGTCGGAACAGGAGAGCGCACGAGGGAGCTTCCAGGG
GGAAACGCCTGGTATCTTTATAGTCCTGTCGGGTTTCGCCACCTCTGACTTGAGCGTCGATTTTTGTGAT
GCTCGTCAGGGGGGCGGAGCCTATGGAAAAACGCCAGCAACGCGGCCTTTTTACGGTTCCTGGCCTTTTG
CTGGCCTTTTGCTCACATGTTCTTTCCTGCGTTATCCCCTGATTCTGTGGATAACCGTATTACCGCCTTT
GAGTGAGCTGATACCGCTCGCCGCAGCCGAACGACCGAGCGCAGCGAGTCAGTGAGCGAGGAAGCGGAAG
AGCGCCCAATACGCAAACCGCCTCTCCCCGCGCGTTGGCCGATTCATTAATGCAGCTGGCACGACAGGTT
TCCCGACTGGAAAGCGGGCAGTGAGCGCAACGCAATTAATGTGAGTTAGCTCACTCATTAGGCACCCCAG
GCTTTACACTTTATGCTTCCGGCTCGTATGTTGTGTGGAATTGTGAGCGGATAACAATTTCACACAGGAA
ACAGCTATGACCATGATTACGCCAAGCTCGCTTGCACGCCTCTGCACTCGTCGGTCCCGGCATCCGATTC
TAGATACGTATTTAACCCTAGAAAGATAATCATATTGTGACGTACGTTAAAGATAATCATGCGTAAAATT
GACGCATGTGTTTTATCGGTCTGTATATCGAGGTTTATTTATTAATTTGAATAGATATTAAGTTTTATTA
TATTTACACTTACATACTAATAATAAATTCAACAAACAATTTATTTATGTTTATTTATTTATTAAAAAAA
AACAAAAACTCAAAATTTCTTCTATAAAGTAACAATACGTAACTAGTTCAGCCTAAAGCTTTTTCCCCGT
ATCCCCCCAGGTGTCTGCAGGCTCAAAGAGCAGCGAGAAGCGTTCAGAGGAAAGCGATCCCGTGCCACCT
TCCCCGTGCCCGGGCTGTCCCCGCACGCTGCCGGCTCGGGGATGCGGGGGGAGCGCCGGACCGGAGCGGA
GCCCCGGGCGGCTCGCTGCTGCCCCCTAGCGGGGGAGGGACGTAATTACATCCCTGGGGGCTTTGGGGGG
GGGCTGTCCCCGTGCACTCAGCCTAAAGCTTTTTCCCCGTATCCCCCCAGGTGTCTGCAGGCTCAAAGAG
CAGCGAGAAGCGTTCAGAGGAAAGCGATCCCGTGCCACCTTCCCCGTGCCCGGGCTGTCCCCGCACGCTG
CCGGCTCGGGGATGCGGGGGGAGCGCCGGACCGGAGCGGAGCCCCGGGCGGCTCGCTGCTGCCCCCTAGC
GGGGGAGGGACGTAATTACATCCCTGGGGGCTTTGGGGGGGGGCTGTCCCGGTACCAATTATCAACTATG
TATAAAAAGTTGAACGAGAAACGTAAAATGATATAAATATCAATATATTAAATTAGATTTTGCATAAAAA
ACAGACTACATAATACTGTAAAACACAACATATCCAGTCACCATGGCGGCCGCATTAGGCAGCCCAGGCT
TTACACTTTATGCTTCCGGCTCGTATAATGTGTGGATTTTGAGTTAGGATCCGTCGAGATTTTCAGGAGC
TAAGGAAGCTAAAATGGAGAAAAAAATCACTGGATATACCACCGTTGATATATCCCAATGGCATCGTAAA
GAACATTTTGAGGCATTTCAGTCAGTTGCTCAATGTACCTATAACCAGACCGTTCAGCTGGATATTACGA
CCTTTTTAAAGACCGTAAAGAAAAATAAGCACAAGTTTTATCCGGCCTTTATTCACATTCTTGCCCGCCT
GATGAATGCTCATCCGGAATTCCGTATGGCAATGAAAGACGGTGAGCTGGTGATATGGGATAGTGTTCAC
CCTTGTTACACCGTTTTCCATGAGCAAACTGAAACGTTTTCATCGCTCTGGAGTGAATACCACGACGATT
TCCGGCAGTTTCTACACATATATTCGCAAGATGTGGCGTGTTACGGTGAAAACCTGGCCTATTTCCCTAA
AGGGTTTATTGAGAATATGTTTTTCGTCTCAGCCAATCCCTGGGTGAGTTTCACCAGTTTTGATTTAAAC
GTGGCCAATATGGACAACTTCTTCGCCCCCGTTTTCACCATGGGCAAATATTATACGCAAGGCGACAAGG
TGCTGATGCCGCTGGCGATTCAGGTTCATCATGCCGTTTGTGATGGCTTCCATGTCGGCAGAATGCTTAA
TGAATTACAACAGTACTGCGATGAGTGGCAGGCGGGGCGTAATCTAGAGGATCCGGCTTACTAAAAGCCA
GATAACAGTATGCGTATTTGCGCGCTGATTTTTGCGGTATAAGAATATATACTGATATGTATACCCGAAG
TATGTCAAAAAGAGGTATGCTATGAAGCAGCGTATTACAGTGACAGTTGACAGCGACAGCTATCAGTTGC
TCAAGGCATATATGATGTCAATATCTCCGGTTCGGTAAGCACAACCATGCAGAATGAAGCCCGTCGTCTG
CGTGCCGAACGCTGGAAAGCGGAAAATCAGGAGGGGATGGCTGAGGTCGCCCGGTTTATTGAAATGAACG
GCTCCTTTGCCGACGAGAACAGGGGCTGGTGAAATGCAGTTTAAGGTTTACACCTATAAAAGAGAGAGCC
GTTATCGTCTGTTTGTGGATGTACAGAGTGATATTATTGACACGCCCGGGCGACGGATGGTGATCCCCCT
GGCCAGTGCACGTCTGCTGTCAGATAAAGTCCCCCGTGAACTTTACCCGGTGGTGCATATCGGGGATGAA
AGCTGGCGCATGATGACCACCGATATGGCCAGTGTGCCGGTCTCCGTTATCGGGGAAGAAGTGGCTGATC
TCAGCCACCGCGAAAATGACATCAAAAACGCCATTAACCTGATGTTCTGGGGAATATAAATGTCAGGCTC
CCTTATACACAGCCAGTCTGCAGGTCGACCATAGTGACTGGATATGTTGTGTTTTACAGTATTATGTAGT
CTGTTTTTTATGCAAAATCTAATTTAATATATTGATATTTATATCATTTTACGTTTCTCGTTCAACTTTT
CTATACAAAGTTGATAGCTTGGCGTAATCATGGTCGACTCAGCCTAAAGCTTTTTCCCCGTATCCCCCCA
GGTGTCTGCAGGCTCAAAGAGCAGCGAGAAGCGTTCAGAGGAAAGCGATCCCGTGCCACCTTCCCCGTGC
CCGGGCTGTCCCCGCACGCTGCCGGCTCGGGGATGCGGGGGGAGCGCCGGACCGGAGCGGAGCCCCGGGC
GGCTCGCTGCTGCCCCCTAGCGGGGGAGGGACGTAATTACATCCCTGGGGGCTTTGGGGGGGGGCTGTCC
CCGTGCACTCAGCCTAAAGCTTTTTCCCCGTATCCCCCCAGGTGTCTGCAGGCTCAAAGAGCAGCGAGAA
GCGTTCAGAGGAAAGCGATCCCGTGCCACCTTCCCCGTGCCCGGGCTGTCCCCGCACGCTGCCGGCTCGG
GGATGCGGGGGGAGCGCCGGACCGGAGCGGAGCCCCGGGCGGCTCGCTGCTGCCCCCTAGCGGGGGAGGG
ACGTAATTACATCCCTGGGGGCTTTGGGGGGGGGCTGTCCCCTCGAGGATATCTATAACAAGAAAATATA
TATATAATAAGTTATCACGTAAGTAGAACATGAAATAACAATATAATTATCGTATGAGTTAAATCTTAAA
AGTCACGTAAAAGATAATCATGCGTCATTTTGACTCACGCGGTCGTTATAGTTCAAAATCAGTGACACTT
ACCGCATTGACAAGCACGCCTCACGGGAGCTCCAAGCGGCGACTGAGATGTCCTAAATGCACAGCGACGG
ATTCGCGCTATTTAGAAAGAGAGAGCAATATTTCAAGAATGCATGCGTCAATTTTACGCAGACTATCTTT
CTAGGGTTAAGATATCGGATCCATCTCGACGCATTCGCGAAGTACCGATCTCCAATTCACTGGCCGTCGT
TTTACAACGTCGTGACTGGGAAAACCCTGGCGTTACCCAACTTAATCGCCTTGCAGCACATCCCCCTTTC
GCCAGCTGGCGTAATAGCGAAGAGGCCCGCACCGATCGCCCTTCCCAACAGTTGCGCAGCCTGAATGGCG
AATGGCGCCTGATGCGGTATTTTCTCCTTACGCATCTGTGCGGTATTTCACACCGCATCTGGTGCACTCT
CAGTACAATCTGCTCTGATGCCGCATAGTTAAGCCAGCCCCGACACCCGCCAACACCCGCTGACGCGCCC
TGACGGGCTTGTCTGCTCCCGGCATCCGCTTACAGACAAGCTGTGACCGTCTCCGGGAGCTGCATGTGTC
AGAGGTTTTCACCGTCATCACCGAAACGCGCGAGACGAAAGGGCCTCGTGATACGCCTATTTTTATAGGT
TAATGTCATGATAATAATGGTTTCTTAGACGTCAGGTGGCACTTTTCGGGGAAATGTGCGCGGAACCCCT
ATTTGTTTATTTTTCTAAATACATTCAAATATGTATCCGCTCATGAGACAATAACCCTGATAAATGCTTC
AATAATATTGAAAAAGGAAGAGTATGAGTATTCAACATTTCCGTGTCGCCCTTATTCCCTTTTTTGCGGC
ATTTTGCCTTCCTGTTTTTGCTCACCCAGAAACGCTGGTGAAAGTAAAAGATGCTGAAGATCAGTTGGGT
GCACGAGTGGGTTACATCGAACTGGATCTCAACAGCGGTAAGATCCTTGAGAGTTTTCGCCCCGAAGAAC
GTTTTCCAATGATGAGCACTTTTAAAGTTCTGCTATGTGGCGCGGTATTATCCCGTATTGACGCCGGGCA
AGAGCAACTCGGTCGCCGCATACACTATTCTCAGAATGACTTGGTTGAGTACTCACCAGTCACAGAAAAG
CATCTTACGGATGGCATGACAGTAAGAGAATTATGCAGTGCTGCCATAACCATGAGTGATAACACTGCGG
CCAACTTACTTCTGACAACGATCGGAGGACCGAAGGAGCTAACCGCTTTTTTGCACAACATGGGGGATCA
TGTAACTCGCCTTGATCGTTGGGAACCGGAGCTGAATGAAGCCATACCAAACGACGAGCGTGACACCACG
ATGCCTGTAGCAATGGCAACAACGTTGCGCAAACTATTAACTGGCGAACTACTTACTCTAGCTTCCCGGC
AACAATTAATAGACTGGATGGAGGCGGATAAAGTTGCAGGACCACTTCTGCGCTCGGCCCTTCCGGCTGG
CTGGTTTATTGCTGATAAATCTGGAGCCGGTGAGCGTGGGTCTCGCGGTATCATTGCAGCACTGGGGCCA
GATGGTAAGCCCTCCCGTATCGTAGTTATCTACACGACGGGGAGTCAGGCAACTATGGATGAACGAAATA
GACAGATCGCTGAGATAGGTGCCTCACTGATTAAGCATTGGTAACTGTCAGACCAAGTTTACTCATATAT
ACTTTAGATTGATTTAAAACTTCATTTTTAATTTAAAAGGATCTAGGTGAAGATCCTTTTTGATAATCTC
ATGACCAAAATCCCTTAACGTGAGTTTTCGTTCCACTGAGCGTCAGACCCCGTAGAAAAGATCAAAGGAT
CTTC
Features (pLannotate 1.2.2; 18 found; start..end, strand, type, name):
      1..589     +  rep_origin     ori: high-copy-number ColE1/pMB1/pBR322/pUC origin of replication
    772..864     +  CDS            lacI (fragment): lac repressor; lacI; The lac repressor binds to the lac operator to inhibit transcription in E. coli. This inhibition can be relieved by adding lactose or isopropyl-β-D-thiogalactopyranoside (IPTG).
    877..898     +  protein_bind   CAP binding site: CAP binding activates transcription in the presence of cAMP. E. coli catabolite activator protein
    913..943     +  promoter       lac promoter: promoter for the E. coli lac operon
    951..967     +  protein_bind   lac operator: The lac repressor binds to the lac operator to inhibit transcription in E. coli. This inhibition can be relieved by adding lactose or isopropyl-β-D-thiogalactopyranoside (IPTG). lac repressor encoded by lacI
   1813..1931    +  protein_bind   attR5: mutant version of attR; recombination site for the Gateway® LR reaction LR Clonase™
   1960..1990    +  promoter       lac UV5 promoter: E. coli lac promoter with an "up" mutation
   2014..2043    +  promoter       cat promoter (fragment): promoter of the E. coli cat gene encoding chloramphenicol acetyltransferase
   2044..2724    +  CDS            CmR: chloramphenicol acetyltransferase confers resistance to chloramphenicol
   2881..3039    +  CDS            ccdA (fragment): CCDA_ECO57 - Also known as H, letA. Experimental evidence at protein level: Swiss-Prot protein existence level 1. Antitoxin component of a type II toxin-antitoxin (TA) system which inhibits the post-segregational killing (PSK) of plasmid-free cells, also referred to as a plasmid addiction system. Binds to and blocks the activity of CcdB; will also remove bound CcdB protein from the CcdB-GyrA complex by forming a CcdA-CcdB complex, a process termed rejuvenation. Functions as a transcriptional corepressor for the ccdAB operon, repression also requires CcdB (By similarity). From Escherichia coli
   3044..3349    +  CDS            ccdB: CcdB, a bacterial toxin that poisons DNA gyrase; ccdB; Plasmids containing the ccdB gene cannot be propagated in standard E. coli strains.
   3390..3509    -  protein_bind   attR1: mutant version of attR; recombination site for the Gateway® LR reaction LR Clonase™
   3493..3513    -  protein_bind   attB4: mutant version of attB; core recombination site for the Gateway® BP reaction BP Clonase™
   4395..4552    +  CDS            lacZα (fragment): LacZα fragment of β-galactosidase; lacZ fragment
   4558..4657    -  misc_feature   bom (fragment): basis of mobility region from pBR322
   4759..4794    -  CDS            rop (fragment): Rop protein, which maintains plasmids at low copy number; rop
   4889..4993    +  promoter       AmpR promoter: bla
   4994..5854    +  CDS            AmpR: β-lactamase; bla; confers resistance to ampicillin, carbenicillin, and related antibiotics
