[The description below was written by a language model from this plasmid's Addgene catalogue record and pLannotate feature annotations shown in this document.]
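Description:
pB-2x-lns-DEST (JDW 1206) is an empty PiggyBac transposon destination vector for Gateway recombination cloning, catalogued as a mammalian expression backbone and derived from a pUC57-based PiggyBac plasmid. It replicates in E. coli from a high-copy ColE1/pUC origin and carries an ampicillin resistance gene (β-lactamase with its own promoter) on the backbone. Remnants of the pUC lac region (lacI, lacZα, CAP site, lac promoter and operator fragments), along with bom and rop fragments, are also detected.

The functional core is a Gateway selection cassette flanked by attR-type recombination sites, which the automated annotation labels attR5 and attR1 (with an overlapping attB4 core call). The record does not otherwise specify the exact att specificities. Between these sites lie a chloramphenicol acetyltransferase gene and the ccdB gyrase toxin, preceded by a ccdA fragment. Because ccdB kills standard E. coli strains, the unrecombined vector is maintained in a ccdB-tolerant strain under dual chloramphenicol and ampicillin selection. An LR reaction with compatible entry clones replaces the CmR-ccdB cassette with the assembled insert, so ccdB counterselects against unrecombined plasmid.

According to the catalogue description, the cassette sits between PiggyBac inverted terminal repeats, each accompanied by two copies of the core cHS4 chicken β-globin insulator. These elements are not called in the feature table, though unannotated stretches flank the Gateway cassette on both sides. In principle, PiggyBac transposase would integrate the ITR-bounded segment into a host genome, and insulators of this kind are generally used to buffer a transgene against position effects and silencing. The vector supplies no promoter or gene of its own; these come from the entry clones. It belongs to a multisite Gateway toolkit intended for vertebrate model systems.
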