Addgene plasmid #229818: pB-2x-lns-DEST (JDW 1206)
Purpose: (Empty Backbone) A PiggyBac destination vector compatible with gateway with 2 core cHS4 insulators by each ITR site
Depositing lab: Joshua Wythe. Depositing organization: University of Virginia. Publication: MultiSite Assembly of Gateway Induced Clones (MAGIC): a flexible cloning toolbox for use in vertebrate model systems. Gillespie WB 3rd, Zhang Y, Ruiz OE, Cerda J 3rd, Ortiz-Guzman J, Sherman M, Turner WD, Largoza G, Mosser LE, Fujimoto E, Chien CB, Kwan KM, Arenkiel BR, Devine WP, Wythe JD. Development. 2025 Nov 15;152(22):dev204308. doi: 10.1242/dev.204308. Epub 2025 Nov 13. PubMed 41230856.
Backbone
  Vector backbone: pUC57-pB-2xIns-Flk-iCre-WPRE-pA
  Vector type: Mammalian Expression
Growth in bacteria
  Bacterial resistance: Chloramphenicol and Ampicillin, 25 & 100 μg/mL
  Growth temperature: 37°C
  Growth strain: ccdB Survival
  Copy number: High Copy
Gene/Insert
  Gene/Insert name: None
Terms and licenses: Academic/Nonprofit Terms; Industry Terms: Not Available to Industry
Depositor comments: Please visit https://doi.org/10.1101/2024.07.13.603267 for bioRxiv preprint.
How to cite: pB-2x-lns-DEST (JDW 1206) was a gift from Joshua Wythe (Addgene plasmid # 229818 ; http://n2t.net/addgene:229818 ; RRID:Addgene_229818)
